>Addgene plasmid #96808 | 5HT6-YFP-Inpp5e | addgene full sequence | sequence record 207382 | Addgene NGS Result
ATCAAAGGATCTTCTTGAGATCCTTTTTTTCTGCGCGTAATCTGCTGCTTGCAAACAAAAAAACCACCGC
TACCAGCGGTGGTTTGTTTGCCGGATCAAGAGCTACCAACTCTTTTTCCGAAGGTAACTGGCTTCAGCAG
AGCGCAGATACCAAATACTGTTCTTCTAGTGTAGCCGTAGTTAGGCCACCACTTCAAGAACTCTGTATCA
CCGCCTACATACCTCGCTCTGCTAATCCTGTTACCAGTGGCTGCTGCCAGTGGCGATAAGTCGTGTCTTA
CCGGGTTGGACTCAAGACGATAGTTACCGGATAAGGCGCAGCGGTCGGGCTGAACGGGGGGTTCGTGCAC
ACAGCCCAGCTTGGAGCGAACGACCTACACCGAACTGAGATACCTACAGCGTGAGCTATGAGAAAGCGCC
ACGCTTCCCGAAGGGAGAAAGGCGGACAGGTATCCGGTAAGCGGCAGGGTCGGAACAGGAGAGCGCACGA
GGGAGCTTCCAGGGGGAAACGCCTGGTATCTTTATAGTCCTGTCGGGTTTCGCCACCTCTGACTTGAGCG
TCGATTTTTGTGATGCTCGTCAGGGGGGCGGAGCCTATGGAAAAACGCCAGCAACGCGGCCTTTTTACGG
TTCCTGGCCTTTTGCTGGCCTTTTGCTCACATGTTCTTTCCTGCGTTATCCCCTGATTCTGTGGATAACC
GTATTACCGCCATGCATTAGTTATTAATAGTAATCAATTACGGGGTCATTAGTTCATAGCCCATATATGG
AGTTCCGCGTTACATAACTTACGGTAAATGGCCCGCCTGGCTGACCGCCCAACGACCCCCGCCCATTGAC
GTCAATAATGACGTATGTTCCCATAGTAACGCCAATAGGGACTTTCCATTGACGTCAATGGGTGGAGTAT
TTACGGTAAACTGCCCACTTGGCAGTACATCAAGTGTATCATATGCCAAGTACGCCCCCTATTGACGTCA
ATGACGGTAAATGGCCCGCCTGGCATTATGCCCAGTACATGACCTTATGGGACTTTCCTACTTGGCAGTA
CATCTACGTATTAGTCATCGCTATTACCATGGTGATGCGGTTTTGGCAGTACATCAATGGGCGTGGATAG
CGGTTTGACTCACGGGGATTTCCAAGTCTCCACCCCATTGACGTCAATGGGAGTTTGTTTTGGCACCAAA
ATCAACGGGACTTTCCAAAATGTCGTAACAACTCCGCCCCATTGACGCAAATGGGCGGTAGGCGTGTACG
GTGGGAGGTCTATATAAGCAGAGCTGGTTTAGTGAACCGTCAGATCCGCTAGCGCCACCATGGTTCCAGA
GCCCGGCCCTGTCAACAGTAGCACCCCAGCCTGGGGCCCCGGGCCACCGCCAGCCCCAGGGGGCAGCGGC
TGGGTGGCCGCTGCGCTGTGCGTGGTCATCGTGCTGACGGCAGCCGCCAATTCGCTGCTGATCGCGCTCA
TCTGCACGCAGCCCGCGCTGCGCAACACGTCTAACTTCTTCCTGGTGTCGCTCTTCACGTCGGACCTGAT
GGTGGGATTGGTGGTGATGCCCCCAGCCATGCTGAACGCGCTGTATGGGCGCTGGGTACTAGCTCGCGGC
CTCTGTCTGCTTTGGACCGCCTTCGACGTGATGTGCTGCAGCGCCTCCATTCTCAACCTCTGCCTCATCA
GCCTGGACCGCTACCTGCTCATCCTCTCGCCGCTGCGCTACAAGCTGCGCATGACAGCCCCGCGTGCCCT
GGCGCTCATCCTGGGTGCCTGGAGCCTCGCCGCGCTGGCCTCCTTCCTGCCCCTCTTGCTGGGCTGGCAT
GAACTGGGCAAAGCTCGAACATCTGCCCCGGGCCAGTGCCGCCTATTGGCCAGCCTGCCTTATGTCCTCG
TGGCGTCCGGCGTCACCTTTTTCCTGCCTTCGGGTGCCATCTGCTTCACCTACTGCAGGATCTTGCTGGC
TGCCCGCAAGCAGGCGGTGCAAGTGGCCTCGCTCACCACGGGCACGGCTACGGCTGGCCAGGCCTTGGAA
ACCTTGCAGGTGCCCAGGACACCACGCCCAGGGATGGAGTCTGCTGACAGTAGGCGTCTGACCACCAAGC
ATAGCAGGAAGGCCTTGAAGGCCAGCCTGACCCTCGGCATCCTGCTGAGCATGTTCTTTGTCACCTGGCT
GCCCTTCTTTGTGGCCAGCATAGCTCAGGCCGTATGTGACTGCATCTCTCCAGGTCTCTTCGATGTCCTC
ACATGGCTGGGATACTGTAATAGCACCATGAACCCTATCATCTATCCCCTCTTCATGCGGGACTTCAAGA
GGGCCCTGGGCAGGTTCGTGCCGTGTGTCCACTGTCCCCCGGAGCACCGGGCCAGCCCCGCCTCCCCCTC
CATGTGGACCTCTCACAGTGGTGCCAGGCCAGGCCTCAGCCTGCAGCAGGTGCTGCCCCTGCCTCTGCCA
CCCAACTCAGATTCAGACTCAGCTTCAGGGGGCACCTCGGGCCTGCAGCTCACAGCCCAGCTTTTGCTGC
CTGGAGAGGCGACCCGGGACCCCCCGCCACCCACCAGGGCCCCTACTGTGGTCAACTTCTTCGTCACAGA
CTCTGTGGAGCCTGAGATACGGCAGCATCCACTTGGTTCCCCCATGAACAGTGCTGGTGGTAGCGCAGGA
GGACCGGTCGCCACCATGGTGAGCAAGGGCGAGGAGCTGTTCACCGGGGTGGTGCCCATCCTGGTCGAGC
TGGACGGCGACGTAAACGGCCACAAGTTCAGCGTGTCCGGCGAGGGCGAGGGCGATGCCACCTACGGCAA
GCTGACCCTGAAGTTCATCTGCACCACCGGCAAGCTGCCCGTGCCCTGGCCCACCCTCGTGACCACCTTC
GGCTACGGCCTGCAGTGCTTCGCCCGCTACCCCGACCACATGAAGCAGCACGACTTCTTCAAGTCCGCCA
TGCCCGAAGGCTACGTCCAGGAGCGCACCATCTTCTTCAAGGACGACGGCAACTACAAGACCCGCGCCGA
GGTGAAGTTCGAGGGCGACACCCTGGTGAACCGCATCGAGCTGAAGGGCATCGACTTCAAGGAGGACGGC
AACATCCTGGGGCACAAGCTGGAGTACAACTACAACAGCCACAACGTCTATATCATGGCCGACAAGCAGA
AGAACGGCATCAAGGTGAACTTCAAGATCCGCCACAACATCGAGGACGGCAGCGTGCAGCTCGCCGACCA
CTACCAGCAGAACACCCCCATCGGCGACGGCCCCGTGCTGCTGCCCGACAACCACTACCTGAGCTACCAG
TCCGCCCTGAGCAAAGACCCCAACGAGAAGCGCGATCACATGGTCCTGCTGGAGTTCGTGACCGCCGCCG
GGATCACTCTCGGCATGGACGAGCTGTACAAGTCCGGACTCAGATCTCGAGCTCAAGCTTCGAATTCGTC
GGATCTTGCAGACTACAAGCTCCGCGCGCAGCCGCTCCTGGTGCGGGCCCACAGCAGCCTGGGCCCCGGC
CGGCCGCGGAGCCCCCTGGCCTGCGACGACTGTTCCCTTCGCTCGGCCAAATCCTCCTTCAGCCTCCTGG
CGCCCATCCGCAGCAAGGACGTCCGCAGCAGGAGTTACCTGGAGGGCAGCCTCCTGGCCAGCGGGGCCCT
GTTGGGGGCGGATGAGCTGGCCCGCTACTTCCCAGACCGGAACGTGGCACTCTTCGTGGCCACCTGGAAC
ATGCAGGGCCAGAAGGAGCTCCCGCCCAGCCTGGACGAGTTCCTGCTCCCAGCCGAGGCCGACTATGCCC
AGGACCTGTATGTCATCGGGGTCCAGGAGGGCTGTTCTGACAGGCGGGAGTGGGAGACTCGTCTGCAGGA
GACGCTGGGCCCGCACTATGTGCTGCTGTCCTCGGCGGCCCACGGCGTGCTCTACATGTCGCTCTTCATC
CGCAGGGACCTCATCTGGTTCTGCTCAGAGGTGGAGTGCTCCACGGTGACCACACGCATCGTGTCTCAGA
TCAAGACCAAGGGGGCCTTGGGCATCAGCTTCACCTTTTTTGGCACTTCCTTCCTCTTCATCACGTCCCA
CTTCACCTCAGGTGACGGGAAGGTGGCGGAGCGGCTGCTGGACTACACCAGGACTGTACAAGCCCTGGTC
CTGCCCAGAAATGTGCCCGACACCAACCCCTATCGCTCCAGCGCAGCGGACGTCACCACCCGCTTCGATG
AGGTGTTCTGGTTTGGAGACTTCAACTTCCGCCTGAGTGGCGGGCGCACAGTCGTGGACGCCCTCCTGTG
CCAGGGCCTGGTGGTGGACGTGCCGGCGCTGCTGCAGCACGACCAGCTCATCCGGGAGATGCGGAAAGGG
TCCATCTTCAAGGGCTTCCAGGAGCCGGACATCCACTTCCTCCCATCATACAAGTTTGACATCGGGAAGG
ACACGTACGACAGCACCTCCAAGCAGAGGACGCCCTCATACACGGACCGCGTCTTGTACAGAAGCCGCCA
CAAGGGTGACATCTGTCCTGTGAGCTACTCTTCCTGCCCCGGGATCAAGACGTCCGACCACCGCCCTGTG
TATGGCCTCTTCCGGGTGAAAGTGAGGCCGGGGCGAGACAACATTCCGTTGGCAGCTGGCAAATTTGATA
GAGAACTGTACTTACTAGGAATTAAAAGACGGATTTCGAAGGAGATTCAGAGGCAGCAAGCACTACAGAG
TCAGAACTCCAGCACCATCGCCTCCGTTTCTTGAGGATCCACCGGATCTAGATAACTGATCATAATCAGC
CATACCACATTTGTAGAGGTTTTACTTGCTTTAAAAAACCTCCCACACCTCCCCCTGAACCTGAAACATA
AAATGAATGCAATTGTTGTTGTTAACTTGTTTATTGCAGCTTATAATGGTTACAAATAAAGCAATAGCAT
CACAAATTTCACAAATAAAGCATTTTTTTCACTGCATTCTAGTTGTGGTTTGTCCAAACTCATCAATGTA
TCTTAAGGCGTAAATTGTAAGCGTTAATATTTTGTTAAAATTCGCGTTAAATTTTTGTTAAATCAGCTCA
TTTTTTAACCAATAGGCCGAAATCGGCAAAATCCCTTATAAATCAAAAGAATAGACCGAGATAGGGT
[37 nt withheld, positions 5108-5144]
AAAGAACGTGGACTCCAACGTCAAAGG
[49 nt withheld, positions 5172-5220]
T
[91 nt withheld, positions 5222-5312]
G
[124 nt withheld, positions 5314-5437]
CAGGTGGCACTTTTCGGGGAAATGTGCGCGGAACCCCTATTTGTTTATTTTTCTAAATACATTCAAATAT
GTATCCGCTCATGAGACAATAACCCTGATAAATGCTTCAATAATATTGAAAAAGGAAGAGTCCTGAGGCG
GAAAGAACCAGCTGTGGAATGTGTGTCAGTTAGGGTGTGGAAAGTCCCCAGGCTCCCCAGCAGGCAGAAG
TATGCAAAGCATGCATCTCAATTAGTCAGCAACCAGGTGTGGAAAGTCCCCAGGCTCCCCAGCAGGCAGA
AGTATGCAAAGCATGCATCTCAATTAGTCAGCAACCATAGTCCCGCCCCTAACTCCGCCCATCCCGCCCC
TAACTCCGCCCAGTTCCGCCCATTCTCCGCCCCATGGCTGACTAATTTTTTTTATTTATGCAGAGGCCGA
GGCCGCCTCGGCCTCTGAGCTATTCCAGAAGTAGTGAGGAGGCTTTTTTGGAGGCCTAGGCTTTTGCAAA
GATCGATCAAGAGACAGGATGAGGATCGTTTCGCATGATTGAACAAGATGGATTGCACGCAGGTTCTCCG
GCCGCTTGGGTGGAGAGGCTATTCGGCTATGACTGGGCACAACAGACAATCGGCTGCTCTGATGCCGCCG
TGTTCCGGCTGTCAGCGCAGGGGCGCCCGGTTCTTTTTGTCAAGACCGACCTGTCCGGTGCCCTGAATGA
ACTGCAAGACGAGGCAGCGCGGCTATCGTGGCTGGCCACGACGGGCGTTCCTTGCGCAGCTGTGCTCGAC
GTTGTCACTGAAGCGGGAAGGGACTGGCTGCTATTGGGCGAAGTGCCGGGGCAGGATCTCCTGTCATCTC
ACCTTGCTCCTGCCGAGAAAGTATCCATCATGGCTGATGCAATGCGGCGGCTGCATACGCTTGATCCGGC
TACCTGCCCATTCGACCACCAAGCGAAACATCGCATCGAGCGAGCACGTACTCGGATGGAAGCCGGTCTT
GTCGATCAGGATGATCTGGACGAAGAGCATCAGGGGCTCGCGCCAGCCGAACTGTTCGCCAGGCTCAAGG
CGAGCATGCCCGACGGCGAGGATCTCGTCGTGACCCATGGCGATGCCTGCTTGCCGAATATCATGGTGGA
AAATGGCCGCTTTTCTGGATTCATCGACTGTGGCCGGCTGGGTGTGGCGGACCGCTATCAGGACATAGCG
TTGGCTACCCGTGATATTGCTGAAGAGCTTGGCGGCGAATGGGCTGACCGCTTCCTCGTGCTTTACGGTA
TCGCCGCTCCCGATTCGCAGCGCATCGCCTTCTATCGCCTTCTTGACGAGTTCTTCTGAGCGGGACTCTG
GGGTTCGAAATGACCGACCAAGCGACGCCCAACCTGCCATCACGAGATTTCGATTCCACCGCCGCCTTCT
ATGAAAGGTTGGGCTTCGGAATCGTTTTCCGGGACGCCGGCTGGATGATCCTCCAGCGCGGGGATCTCAT
GCTGGAGTTCTTCGCCCACCCTAGGGGGAGGCTAACTGAAACACGGAAGGAGACAATACCGGAAGGAACC
CGCGCTATGACGGCAATAAAAAGACAGAATAAAACGCACGGTGTTGGGTCGTTTGTTCATAAACGCGGGG
TTCGGTCCCAGGGCTGGCACTCTGTCGATACCCCACCGAGACCCCATTGGGGCCAATACGCCCGCGTTTC
TTCCTTTTCCCCACCCCACCCCCCAAGTTCGGGTGAAGGCCCAGGGCTCGCAGCCAACGTCGGGGCGGCA
GGCCCTGCCATAGCCTCAGGTTACTCATATATACTTTAGATTGATTTAAAACTTCATTTTTAATTTAAAA
GGATCTAGGTGAAGATCCTTTTTGATAATCTCATGACCAAAATCCCTTAACGTGAGTTTTCGTTCCACTG
AGCGTCAGACCCCGTAGAAAAG
Features (pLannotate 1.2.2; 16 found; start..end, strand, type, name):
     15..603     +  rep_origin     ori: high-copy-number ColE1/pMB1/pBR322/pUC origin of replication
    778..1081    +  enhancer       CMV enhancer: human cytomegalovirus immediate early enhancer
   1082..1285    +  promoter       CMV promoter: human cytomegalovirus (CMV) immediate early promoter
   1320..2639    +  CDS            Htr6: 5HT6R_MOUSE - Experimental evidence at protein level: Swiss-Prot protein existence level 1. This is one of the several different receptors for 5- hydroxytryptamine (serotonin), a biogenic hormone that function as a neurotransmitter, a hormone, and a mitogen. The activity of this receptor is mediated by G proteins that stimulate adenylate cyclase. It has a high affinity for tricyclic psychotropic drugs (By similarity). Controls pyramidal neurons migration during corticogenesis, through the regulation of CDK5 activity (PubMed:25078650). Is an activator of TOR signaling (PubMed:23027611). From Mu
   2676..3392    +  CDS            EYFP: EYFP is a basic (constitutively fluorescent) green/yellow fluorescent protein published in 1996, derived from Aequorea victoria. It is reported to be a very rapidly-maturing weak dimer with high acid sensitivity.
   3393..3427    +  misc_feature   MCS (fragment): multiple cloning site
   3429..4721    +  CDS            INPP5E (fragment): INP5E_HUMAN - Experimental evidence at protein level: Swiss-Prot protein existence level 1. Phosphatidylinositol (PtdIns) phosphatase that specifically hydrolyzes the 5-phosphate of phosphatidylinositol-3,4,5-trisphosphate (PtdIns(3,4,5)P3), phosphatidylinositol 4,5-bisphosphate (PtdIns(4,5)P2) and phosphatidylinositol 3,5-bisphosphate (PtdIns(3,5)P2) (PubMed:10764818) (By similarity). Specific for lipid substrates, inactive towards water soluble inositol phosphates (PubMed:10764818). Plays an essential role in the primary cilium by controlling ciliary growth and phosphoinositide 3-kinase (PI3
   4747..4831    +  CDS            large T antigen (fragment): large T antigen from SV40 (simian virus 40)
   4854..4975    +  polyA_signal   SV40 poly(A) signal: SV40 polyadenylation signal
   5009..5437    -  rep_origin     f1 ori (sequence partly withheld): f1 bacteriophage origin of replication; arrow indicates direction of (+) strand synthesis
   5464..5568    +  promoter       AmpR promoter: bla
   5570..5927    +  promoter       SV40 promoter: SV40 enhancer and early promoter
   5962..6756    +  CDS            NeoR/KanR: aminoglycoside phosphotransferase from Tn5; aph(3')-II (or nptII); confers resistance to neomycin, kanamycin, and G418 (Geneticin®)
   6777..6929    +  CDS            ble (fragment): BLE_KLEPN - Experimental evidence at protein level: Swiss-Prot protein existence level 1. Binding protein with a strong affinity to the bleomycin family of antibiotics. Binds to CL990; an antimitotic-antibiotic compound. From Klebsiella pneumoniae.
   6988..7035    +  polyA_signal   HSV TK poly(A) signal: herpes simplex virus thymidine kinase polyadenylation signal (Cole and Stacy, 1985)
   7126..7142    -  polyA_signal   bGH poly(A) signal (fragment): bovine growth hormone polyadenylation signal
