[The description below was written by a language model from this plasmid's Addgene catalogue record and pLannotate feature annotations shown in this document.]
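Description:
5HT6-YFP-Inpp5e is a 7,349-nt mammalian expression plasmid built on the Clontech eYFP-C1 backbone. It replicates in E. coli from a high-copy ColE1/pUC-type origin and also carries an f1 phage origin. Selection relies on a single NeoR/KanR (Tn5 aminoglycoside phosphotransferase) gene placed behind tandem bacterial (bla) and SV40 early promoters and followed by an HSV TK polyadenylation signal. This arrangement gives kanamycin resistance in bacteria and can confer G418 resistance in transfected mammalian cells. Short annotated fragments of ble, SV40 large T antigen and a bGH poly(A) signal appear to be backbone remnants rather than functional elements.

The payload is one tripartite fusion driven by the CMV immediate-early enhancer/promoter and terminated by the SV40 poly(A) signal. At the N-terminus is the mouse serotonin receptor 6 (Htr6, 5HT6), used here as a targeting module for the ciliary membrane according to the stated purpose. It is followed by EYFP, which allows the fusion's localisation to be visualised by fluorescence. After a residual stretch of the multiple cloning site comes a fragment annotated by best match to human INPP5E, although the record itself does not state the species of the insert. The record describes this fragment as the catalytic domain of the inositol polyphosphate 5-phosphatase in a CAAX-null form, meaning it lacks a functional C-terminal prenylation motif, so membrane placement should depend on the 5HT6 moiety. INPP5E removes the 5-phosphate from phosphoinositides such as PtdIns(4,5)P2 and PtdIns(3,4,5)P3. The construct therefore serves to concentrate this activity at the primary cilium membrane and alter its lipid composition, in line with the associated work on ciliary membrane remodelling, cilia excision and cell cycle control.
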