Addgene plasmid #96808: 5HT6-YFP-Inpp5e
Purpose: cilia-membrane-targeted catalytic domain of inositol phosphae 5-phosphatase, CAAX-null
Depositing lab: Takanari Inoue. Depositing organization: Johns Hopkins University and School of Medicine. Publication: Dynamic Remodeling of Membrane Composition Drives Cell Cycle through Primary Cilia Excision. Phua SC, Chiba S, Suzuki M, Su E, Roberson EC, Pusapati GV, Setou M, Rohatgi R, Reiter JF, Ikegami K, Inoue T. Cell. 2017 Jan 12;168(1-2):264-279.e15. doi: 10.1016/j.cell.2016.12.032. Epub 2017 Jan 12. PubMed 28086093.
Backbone
  Vector backbone: eYFP-C1
  Backbone manufacturer: Clontech
  Vector type: Mammalian Expression
Growth in bacteria
  Bacterial resistance: Kanamycin, 50 μg/mL
  Growth temperature: 37°C
  Growth strain: DH5alpha
  Copy number: Unknown
Gene/Insert
  Gene/Insert name: 5HT6-YFP-Inpp5e
  Tag / fusion protein: YFP
Terms and licenses: Academic/Nonprofit Terms; Industry Terms: Not Available to Industry
How to cite: 5HT6-YFP-Inpp5e was a gift from Takanari Inoue (Addgene plasmid # 96808 ; http://n2t.net/addgene:96808 ; RRID:Addgene_96808)
